Addgene plasmid #185714: pAAV-hSyn-GFP-IRES-mSNCA
Purpose: AAV expression of GFP and mouse α-Synuclein from hSyn promoter
Depositing lab: Jun Ding. Depositing organization: Stanford University. Publication: Postsynaptic synucleins mediate endocannabinoid signaling. Albarran E, Sun Y, Liu Y, Raju K, Dong A, Li Y, Wang S, Sudhof TC, Ding JB. Nat Neurosci. 2023 Jun;26(6):997-1007. doi: 10.1038/s41593-023-01345-0. Epub 2023 May 29. PubMed 37248337.
Backbone
  Vector backbone: pAAV-hSyn-EGFP
  Backbone size w/o insert (bp): 4874
  Total vector size (bp): 6359
  Vector type: AAV
Growth in bacteria
  Bacterial resistance: Ampicillin, 100 μg/mL
  Growth temperature: 30°C
  Growth strain: NEB Stable
  Copy number: Unknown
Gene/Insert
  Gene/Insert name: synuclein, alpha
  Species: M. musculus (mouse)
  Insert size (bp): 423
  GenBank ID: NM_001042451.2
  Entrez Gene: Snca (a.k.a. NACP, alpha-Syn, alphaSYN)
  Promoter: hSyn
  Cloning method: Restriction Enzyme; 5′ cloning site BsrGI (not destroyed); 3′ cloning site NheI (not destroyed)
  Sequencing primers: 5′ EGFP-C; 3′ WPRE-R
Resource information
  A portion of this plasmid was derived from a plasmid made by: Thomas C. Südhof, Stanford
Terms and licenses: Academic/Nonprofit Terms; Industry Terms: Not Available to Industry
Depositor comments: Please visit https://www.biorxiv.org/content/10.1101/2021.10.04.462870v1 for bioRxiv preprint.
How to cite: pAAV-hSyn-GFP-IRES-mSNCA was a gift from Jun Ding (Addgene plasmid # 185714 ; http://n2t.net/addgene:185714 ; RRID:Addgene_185714)
