[The description below was written by a language model from this plasmid's Addgene catalogue record and pLannotate feature annotations shown in this document.]
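Description:
pAAV-hSyn-GFP-IRES-mSNCA is an adeno-associated virus transfer plasmid built on the pAAV-hSyn-EGFP backbone and designed to co-express a green fluorescent marker and mouse α-synuclein in neurons. It is propagated in E. coli through a high-copy ColE1/pUC-type origin and selected with ampicillin via the β-lactamase gene. An f1 phage origin is also present in the backbone. The catalogue lists a total size of about 6.36 kb, while the sequenced record is 6,345 nt. The expression cassette is flanked by AAV2 inverted terminal repeats, which are the cis elements needed for replication and packaging of the genome into AAV particles. In the annotation the 3′ ITR is detected in full, whereas the 5′ ITR appears only as two short fragments. This may reflect the difficulty of sequencing these structured repeats or a partial loss, and the record does not resolve which.

Between the ITRs, the human synapsin I promoter drives a single bicistronic transcript with neuron-restricted expression. EGFP is the first open reading frame and is translated cap-dependently. An EMCV internal ribosome entry site then permits independent translation of the downstream mouse Snca coding sequence (about 420 bp), which was inserted by restriction cloning between BsrGI and NheI sites. The two proteins are therefore made separately, leaving α-synuclein untagged while GFP fluorescence marks transduced cells. A WPRE enhances transcript stability and expression, and the human growth hormone polyadenylation signal terminates the message. The construct is intended for AAV-mediated expression of mouse α-synuclein in neurons, and the associated study examined postsynaptic synucleins in endocannabinoid signalling.
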