Features (pLannotate 1.2.2; 19 found; start..end, strand, type, name):
     12..39      +  repeat_region  AAV2 ITR (fragment): inverted terminal repeat of adeno-associated virus serotype 2 inverted
     68..95      +  repeat_region  AAV2 ITR (fragment): inverted terminal repeat of adeno-associated virus serotype 2 inverted
    169..614     +  promoter       hSyn promoter: human synapsin I promoter; confers neuron-specific expression (Kügler et al., 2003)
    622..646     -  intron         β-globin intron (fragment): internally truncated intron from human β-globin
    668..1387    +  CDS            EGFP: the original enhanced GFP (Yang et al., 1996) mammalian codon-optimized
   1516..1978    +  misc_feature   IRES: internal ribosome entry site (IRES) of the encephalomyocarditis virus (EMCV)
   1980..2000    +  misc_feature   MCS (fragment): multiple cloning site
   2019..2438    +  CDS            Snca (sequence withheld): SYUA_MOUSE - Also known as Syn. Experimental evidence at protein level: Swiss-Prot protein existence level 1. Neuronal protein that plays several roles in synaptic activity such as regulation of synaptic vesicle trafficking and subsequent neurotransmitter release. Participates as a monomer in synaptic vesicle exocytosis by enhancing vesicle priming, fusion and dilation of exocytotic fusion pores. Mechanistically, acts by increasing local Ca(2+) release from microdomains which is essential for the enhancement of ATP-induced exocytosis. Acts also as a molecular chaperone in its multimeric membra
   2448..2472    +  misc_feature   MCS (fragment): pBluescript multiple cloning site
   2472..3060    +  misc_feature   WPRE: woodchuck hepatitis virus posttranscriptional regulatory element
   3092..3568    +  polyA_signal   hGH poly(A) signal: human growth hormone polyadenylation signal
   3608..3748    +  repeat_region  AAV2 ITR: inverted terminal repeat of adeno-associated virus serotype 2 inverted
   3753..3804    -  misc_feature   bom (fragment): basis of mobility region from pBR322
   3823..4278    +  rep_origin     f1 ori (sequence partly withheld): f1 bacteriophage origin of replication; arrow indicates direction of (+) strand synthesis
   4279..4328    -  misc_feature   bom (fragment): basis of mobility region from pBR322
   4430..4465    -  CDS            rop (fragment): Rop protein, which maintains plasmids at low copy number; rop
   4560..4664    +  promoter       AmpR promoter: bla
   4665..5525    +  CDS            AmpR: β-lactamase; bla; confers resistance to ampicillin, carbenicillin, and related antibiotics
   5696..6284    +  rep_origin     ori: high-copy-number ColE1/pMB1/pBR322/pUC origin of replication
>Addgene plasmid #185714 | pAAV-hSyn-GFP-IRES-mSNCA | addgene full sequence | sequence record 365685 | Addgene NGS Result
CCTGCAGGCAGCTGCGCGCTCGCTCGCTCACTGAGGCCGCCCGGGCGTCGGGCGACCTTTGGTCGCCCGG
CCTCAGTGAGCGAGCGAGCGCGCAGAGAGGGAGTGGCCAACTCCATCACTAGGGGTTCCTGCGGCCGCAC
GCGTTAACTGCAGAGGGCCCTGCGTATGAGTGCAAGTGGGTTTTAGGACCAGGATGAGGCGGGGKGGGGG
TGCCTACCTGACGACCGACCCCGACCCACTGGACAAGCACCCAACCCCCATTCCCCAAATTGCGCATCCC
CTATCAGAGAGGGGGAGGGGAAACAGGATGCGGCGAGGCGCGTGCGCACTGCCAGCTTCAGCACCGCGGA
CAGTGCCTTCGCCCCCGCCTGGCGGCGCGCGCCACCGCCGCCTCAGCACTGAAGGCGCGCTGACGTCACT
CGCCGGTCCCCCGCAAACTCCCCTTCCCGGCCACCTTGGTCGCGTCCGCGCCGCCGCCGGCCCAGCCGGA
CCGCACCACGCGAGGCGCGAGATAGGGGGGCACGGGCGCGACCATCTGCGCTGCGGCGCCGGCGACTCAG
CGCTGCCTCAGTCTGCGGTGGGCAGCGGAGGAGTCGTGTCGTGCCTGAGAGCGCGTCCGGAGCTATTAGC
AATATGAAACCTCTTAGGCGCGCCACCGGTCGCCACCATGGTGAGCAAGGGCGAGGAGCTGTTCACCGGG
GTGGTGCCCATCCTGGTCGAGCTGGACGGCGACGTAAACGGCCACAAGTTCAGCGTGTCCGGCGAGGGCG
AGGGCGATGCCACCTACGGCAAGCTGACCCTGAAGTTCATCTGCACCACCGGCAAGCTGCCCGTGCCCTG
GCCCACCCTCGTGACCACCCTGACCTACGGCGTGCAGTGCTTCAGCCGCTACCCCGACCACATGAAGCAG
CACGACTTCTTCAAGTCCGCCATGCCCGAAGGCTACGTCCAGGAGCGCACCATCTTCTTCAAGGACGACG
GCAACTACAAGACCCGCGCCGAGGTGAAGTTCGAGGGCGACACCCTGGTGAACCGCATCGAGCTGAAGGG
CATCGACTTCAAGGAGGACGGCAACATCCTGGGGCACAAGCTGGAGTACAACTACAACAGCCACAACGTC
TATATCATGGCCGACAAGCAGAAGAACGGCATCAAGGTGAACTTCAAGATCCGCCACAACATCGAGGACG
GCAGCGTGCAGCTCGCCGACCACTACCAGCAGAACACCCCCATCGGCGACGGCCCCGTGCTGCTGCCCGA
CAACCACTACCTGAGCACCCAGTCCGCCCTGAGCAAAGACCCCAACGAGAAGCGCGATCACATGGTCCTG
CTGGAGTTCGTGACCGCCGCCGGGATCACTCTCGGCATGGACGAGCTGTACAAGTAAAGCCAGTGTGGTG
GTACGTAGGAATTCTCCCTCCCCCCTAACGTTACTGGCCGAAGCCGCTTGGAATAAGGCCGGTGTGCGTT
TGTCTATATGTTATTTTCCACCATATTGCCGTCTTTTGGCAATGTGAGGGCCCGGAAACCTGGCCCTGTC
TTCTTGACGAGCATTCCTAGGGGTCTTTCCCCTCTCGCCAAAGGAATGCAAGGTCTGTTGAATGTCGTGA
AGGAAGCAGTTCCTCTGGAAGCTTCTTGAAGACAAACAACGTCTGTAGCGACCCTTTGCAGGCAGCGGAA
CCCCCCACCTGGCGACAGGTGCCTCTGCGGCCAAAAGCCACGTGTATAAGATACACCTGCAAAGGCGGCA
CAACCCCAGTGCCACGTTGTGAGTTGGATAGTTGTGGAAAGAGTCAAATGGCTCTCCTCAAGCGTATTCA
ACAAGGGGCTGAAGGATGCCCAGAAGGTACCCCATTGTATGGGATCTGATCTGGGGCCTCGGTGCACATG
CTTTACATGTGTTTAGTCGAGGTTAAAAAAACGTCTAGGCCCCCCGAACCACGGGGACGTGGTTTTCCTT
TGAAAAACACGATGATAATGGTACCGCGGGCCCGGGATCCTCTAGAGTCGACGCCACC
[420 nt withheld, positions 2019-2438]
TAAGCTAGCGAATTCGATATCAAGCTTATCGATAATCAACCTCTGGATTACAAAATTTGTGAAAGATTGA
CTGGTATTCTTAACTATGTTGCTCCTTTTACGCTATGTGGATACGCTGCTTTAATGCCTTTGTATCATGC
TATTGCTTCCCGTATGGCTTTCATTTTCTCCTCCTTGTATAAATCCTGGTTGCTGTCTCTTTATGAGGAG
TTGTGGCCCGTTGTCAGGCAACGTGGCGTGGTGTGCACTGTGTTTGCTGACGCAACCCCCACTGGTTGGG
GCATTGCCACCACCTGTCAGCTCCTTTCCGGGACTTTCGCTTTCCCCCTCCCTATTGCCACGGCGGAACT
CATCGCCGCCTGCCTTGCCCGCTGCTGGACAGGGGCTCGGCTGTTGGGCACTGACAATTCCGTGGTGTTG
TCGGGGAAATCATCGTCCTTTCCTTGGCTGCTCGCCTATGTTGCCACCTGGATTCTGCGCGGGACGTCCT
TCTGCTACGTCCCTTCGGCCCTCAATCCAGCGGACCTTCCTTCCCGCGGCCTGCTGCCGGCTCTGCGGCC
TCTTCCGCGTCTTCGCCTTCGCCCTCAGACGAGTCGGATCTCCCTTTGGGCCGCCTCCCCGCATCGATAC
CGAGCGCTGCTCGAGAGATCTACGGGTGGCATCCCTGTGACCCCTCCCCAGTGCCTCTCCTGGCCCTGGA
AGTTGCCACTCCAGTGCCCACCAGCCTTGTCCTAATAAAATTAAGTTGCATCATTTTGTCTGACTAGGTG
TCCTTCTATAATATTATGGGGTGGAGGGGGGTGGTATGGAGCAAGGGGCAAGTTGGGAAGACAACCTGTA
GGGCCTGCGGGGTCTATTGGGAACCAAGCTGGAGTGCAGTGGCACAATCTTGGCTCACTGCAATCTCCGC
CTCCTGGGTTCAAGCGATTCTCCTGCCTCAGCCTCCCGAGTTGTTGGGATTCCAGGCATGCATGACCAGG
CTCAGCTAATTTTTGTTTTTTTGGTAGAGACGGGGTTTCACCATATTGGCCAGGCTGGTCTCCAACTCCT
AATCTCAGGTGATCTACCCACCTTGGCCTCCCAAATTGCTGGGATTACAGGCGTGAACCACTGCTCCCTT
CCCTGTCCTTCTGATTTTGTAGGTAACCACGTGCGGACCGAGCGGCCGCAGGAACCCCTAGTGATGGAGT
TGGCCACTCCCTCTCTGCGCGCTCGCTCGCTCACTGAGGCCGGGCGACCAAAGGTCGCCCGACGCCCGGG
CTTTGCCCGGGCGGCCTCAGTGAGCGAGCGAGCGCGCAGCTGCCTGCAGGGGCGCCTGATGCGGTATTTT
CTCCTTACGCATCTGTGCGGTATTTCACACCGCATA
[95 nt withheld, positions 3805-3899]
T
[46 nt withheld, positions 3901-3946]
C
[141 nt withheld, positions 3948-4088]
CCTTTGACGTTGGAGTCCACGTTCTTT
[37 nt withheld, positions 4116-4152]
ACTCTATCTCGGGCTATTCTTTTGATTTATAAGGGATTTTGCCGATTTCGGTCTATTGGTTAAAAAATGA
GCTGATTTAACAAAAATTTAACGCGAATTTTAACAAAATATTAACGTTTACAATTTTATGGTGCACTCTC
AGTACAATCTGCTCTGATGCCGCATAGTTAAGCCAGCCCCGACACCCGCCAACACCCGCTGACGCGCCCT
GACGGGCTTGTCTGCTCCCGGCATCCGCTTACAGACAAGCTGTGACCGTCTCCGGGAGCTGCATGTGTCA
GAGGTTTTCACCGTCATCACCGAAACGCGCGAGACGAAAGGGCCTCGTGATACGCCTATTTTTATAGGTT
AATGTCATGATAATAATGGTTTCTTAGACGTCAGGTGGCACTTTTCGGGGAAATGTGCGCGGAACCCCTA
TTTGTTTATTTTTCTAAATACATTCAAATATGTATCCGCTCATGAGACAATAACCCTGATAAATGCTTCA
ATAATATTGAAAAAGGAAGAGTATGAGTATTCAACATTTCCGTGTCGCCCTTATTCCCTTTTTTGCGGCA
TTTTGCCTTCCTGTTTTTGCTCACCCAGAAACGCTGGTGAAAGTAAAAGATGCTGAAGATCAGTTGGGTG
CACGAGTGGGTTACATCGAACTGGATCTCAACAGCGGTAAGATCCTTGAGAGTTTTCGCCCCGAAGAACG
TTTTCCAATGATGAGCACTTTTAAAGTTCTGCTATGTGGCGCGGTATTATCCCGTATTGACGCCGGGCAA
GAGCAACTCGGTCGCCGCATACACTATTCTCAGAATGACTTGGTTGAGTACTCACCAGTCACAGAAAAGC
ATCTTACGGATGGCATGACAGTAAGAGAATTATGCAGTGCTGCCATAACCATGAGTGATAACACTGCGGC
CAACTTACTTCTGACAACGATCGGAGGACCGAAGGAGCTAACCGCTTTTTTGCACAACATGGGGGATCAT
GTAACTCGCCTTGATCGTTGGGAACCGGAGCTGAATGAAGCCATACCAAACGACGAGCGTGACACCACGA
TGCCTGTAGCAATGGCAACAACGTTGCGCAAACTATTAACTGGCGAACTACTTACTCTAGCTTCCCGGCA
ACAATTAATAGACTGGATGGAGGCGGATAAAGTTGCAGGACCACTTCTGCGCTCGGCCCTTCCGGCTGGC
TGGTTTATTGCTGATAAATCTGGAGCCGGTGAGCGTGGGTCTCGCGGTATCATTGCAGCACTGGGGCCAG
ATGGTAAGCCCTCCCGTATCGTAGTTATCTACACGACGGGGAGTCAGGCAACTATGGATGAACGAAATAG
ACAGATCGCTGAGATAGGTGCCTCACTGATTAAGCATTGGTAACTGTCAGACCAAGTTTACTCATATATA
CTTTAGATTGATTTAAAACTTCATTTTTAATTTAAAAGGATCTAGGTGAAGATCCTTTTTGATAATCTCA
TGACCAAAATCCCTTAACGTGAGTTTTCGTTCCACTGAGCGTCAGACCCCGTAGAAAAGATCAAAGGATC
TTCTTGAGATCCTTTTTTTCTGCGCGTAATCTGCTGCTTGCAAACAAAAAAACCACCGCTACCAGCGGTG
GTTTGTTTGCCGGATCAAGAGCTACCAACTCTTTTTCCGAAGGTAACTGGCTTCAGCAGAGCGCAGATAC
CAAATACTGTTCTTCTAGTGTAGCCGTAGTTAGGCCACCACTTCAAGAACTCTGTAGCACCGCCTACATA
CCTCGCTCTGCTAATCCTGTTACCAGTGGCTGCTGCCAGTGGCGATAAGTCGTGTCTTACCGGGTTGGAC
TCAAGACGATAGTTACCGGATAAGGCGCAGCGGTCGGGCTGAACGGGGGGTTCGTGCACACAGCCCAGCT
TGGAGCGAACGACCTACACCGAACTGAGATACCTACAGCGTGAGCTATGAGAAAGCGCCACGCTTCCCGA
AGGGAGAAAGGCGGACAGGTATCCGGTAAGCGGCAGGGTCGGAACAGGAGAGCGCACGAGGGAGCTTCCA
GGGGGAAACGCCTGGTATCTTTATAGTCCTGTCGGGTTTCGCCACCTCTGACTTGAGCGTCGATTTTTGT
GATGCTCGTCAGGGGGGCGGAGCCTATGGAAAAACGCCAGCAACGCGGCCTTTTTACGGTTCCTGGCCTT
TTGCTGGCCTTTTGCTCACATGT
